Addgene plasmid #153049: GARS_pNIC-Bio3
Purpose: Expression construct for producing Avi tagged Aspartyl-tRNA synthetase
Depositing lab: Susanne Gräslund. Depositing organization: Karolinska Institutet.
Backbone
  Vector backbone: pNIC-Bio3
  Backbone manufacturer: Structural Genomics Consortium
  Vector type: Bacterial Expression
Growth in bacteria
  Bacterial resistance: Kanamycin, 50 μg/mL
  Growth temperature: 37°C
  Growth strain: DH5alpha
  Copy number: Low Copy
Gene/Insert
  Gene/Insert name: GARS (alt name: EJ)
  Species: H. sapiens (human)
  Entrez Gene: GARS1 (a.k.a. CMT2D, DSMAV, GARS, GlyRS, HMN5, HMN5A, HMND5, SMAD1, SMAJI)
  Promoter: T7
  Tag / fusion protein: His6-TEV (N terminal on backbone); Avi (C terminal on backbone)
  Cloning method: Ligation Independent Cloning
Terms and licenses: Academic/Nonprofit Terms; Industry Terms: Not Available to Industry
Depositor comments: Backbone vector pNIC-Bio3, Genbank acc. no. JN792439
How to cite: GARS_pNIC-Bio3 was a gift from Susanne Gräslund (Addgene plasmid # 153049 ; http://n2t.net/addgene:153049 ; RRID:Addgene_153049)
