[The description below was written by a language model from this plasmid's Addgene catalogue record and pLannotate feature annotations shown in this document.]
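Description:
GARS_pNIC-Bio3 is a bacterial expression plasmid built on the pNIC-Bio3 backbone from the Structural Genomics Consortium, carrying a human GARS1 (glycyl-tRNA synthetase) coding sequence inserted by ligation-independent cloning. The stated purpose calls the product "Aspartyl-tRNA synthetase", but the insert name, the Entrez gene entry and the annotated sequence all identify it as GARS1, the enzyme that charges tRNA with glycine. The purpose text therefore appears to be a mislabel. The feature table marks the GARS1 match as a fragment of roughly 2 kb, so the insert may not cover the complete reference protein.

Expression follows a pET-style arrangement. A T7 promoter with an adjacent lac operator and a T7 gene 10 ribosome binding site drives the open reading frame, and a T7 terminator closes it. A lacI gene on the plasmid supplies repressor, so transcription is IPTG-inducible in E. coli strains that provide T7 RNA polymerase. According to the catalogue fields, the backbone adds an N-terminal His6 tag followed by a TEV protease site, for affinity purification and tag removal, and a C-terminal Avi tag, a short peptide that BirA ligase biotinylates at a specific site. Neither of these was explicitly annotated by the automated feature call. It does report a short His-tag fragment and a T7 gene 10-derived fragment downstream of the insert, and whether these are translated cannot be determined from the record.

The plasmid is selected with kanamycin (aph(3')-Ia). It replicates from a pBR322/ColE1-type origin with rop and bom, consistent with the listed low copy number, and also carries an f1 origin. It is suited to producing purified, biotinylatable GARS protein, for instance for immobilisation on streptavidin or for binder selection and validation, although the record does not specify a downstream application.
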