Features (pLannotate 1.2.2; 20 found; start..end, strand, type, name):
     48..181     +  rep_origin     RSF ori (fragment): Plasmids containing the RSF 1030 origin of replication can be propagated in E. coli cells that contain additional plasmids with compatible origins.
    186..325     -  misc_feature   bom: basis of mobility region from pBR322
    427..618     -  CDS            rop: Rop protein, which maintains plasmids at low copy number; rop
    635..1015    +  CDS            YPB1_ECOLX: Protein predicted: Swiss-Prot protein existence level 4. From Escherichia coli.
   1087..1378    -  CDS            TcR (fragment): tetracycline efflux protein; tet; confers resistance to tetracycline
   1393..1414    -  protein_bind   CAP binding site: CAP binding activates transcription in the presence of cAMP. E. coli catabolite activator protein
   1427..2509    -  CDS            lacI: lac repressor; lacI; The lac repressor binds to the lac operator to inhibit transcription in E. coli. This inhibition can be relieved by adding lactose or isopropyl-β-D-thiogalactopyranoside (IPTG).
   2510..2587    -  promoter       lacI promoter: lacI
   2595..2874    -  CDS            TcR (fragment): tetracycline efflux protein; tet; confers resistance to tetracycline
   2896..2914    +  promoter       T7 promoter: promoter for bacteriophage T7 RNA polymerase
   2915..2939    +  protein_bind   lac operator: The lac repressor binds to the lac operator to inhibit transcription in E. coli. This inhibition can be relieved by adding lactose or isopropyl-β-D-thiogalactopyranoside (IPTG). lac repressor encoded by lacI
   2954..2976    +  RBS            RBS: efficient ribosome binding site from bacteriophage T7 gene 10 (Olins and Rangwala, 1989)
   3047..5104    +  CDS            GARS1 (fragment): GARS_HUMAN - Also known as GARS. Experimental evidence at protein level: Swiss-Prot protein existence level 1. Catalyzes the ATP-dependent ligation of glycine to the 3'-end of its cognate tRNA, via the formation of an aminoacyl-adenylate intermediate (Gly-AMP) (PubMed:17544401, PubMed:28675565, PubMed:24898252). Also produces diadenosine tetraphosphate (Ap4A), a universal pleiotropic signaling molecule needed for cell regulation pathways, by direct condensation of 2 ATPs. Thereby, may play a special role in Ap4A homeostasis (PubMed:19710017). From Homo sapiens (Human).
   5220..5237    +  CDS            9xHis (fragment): 9xHis affinity tag
   5247..5296    +  CDS            SET1 (fragment): solubility-enhancement tag derived from T7 phage gene 10B
   5304..5351    +  terminator     T7 terminator: transcription terminator for bacteriophage T7 RNA polymerase
   5388..5816    +  rep_origin     f1 ori (sequence partly withheld): f1 bacteriophage origin of replication; arrow indicates direction of (+) strand synthesis
   5869..5926    +  promoter       AmpR promoter (fragment): bla
   5935..6750    -  CDS            KanR: aminoglycoside phosphotransferase; aph(3')-Ia; confers resistance to kanamycin in bacteria or G418 (Geneticin®) in eukaryotes
   6872..7460    +  rep_origin     ori: high-copy-number ColE1/pMB1/pBR322/pUC origin of replication
>Addgene plasmid #153049 | GARS_pNIC-Bio3 | addgene full sequence | sequence record 304463 | Addgene NGS Result
AACGCCAGCAACGCGGCCTTTTTACGGTTCCTGGCCTTTTGCTGGCCTTTTGCTCACATGTTCTTTCCTG
CGTTATCCCCTGATTCTGTGGATAACCGTATTACCGCCTTTGAGTGAGCTGATACCGCTCGCCGCAGCCG
AACGACCGAGCGCAGCGAGTCAGTGAGCGAGGAAGCGGAAGAGCGCCTGATGCGGTATTTTCTCCTTACG
CATCTGTGCGGTATTTCACACCGCAATGGTGCACTCTCAGTACAATCTGCTCTGATGCCGCATAGTTAAG
CCAGTATACACTCCGCTATCGCTACGTGACTGGGTCATGGCTGCGCCCCGACACCCGCCAACACCCGCTG
ACGCGCCCTGACGGGCTTGTCTGCTCCCGGCATCCGCTTACAGACAAGCTGTGACCGTCTCCGGGAGCTG
CATGTGTCAGAGGTTTTCACCGTCATCACCGAAACGCGCGAGGCAGCTGCGGTAAAGCTCATCAGCGTGG
TCGTGAAGCGATTCACAGATGTCTGCCTGTTCATCCGCGTCCAGCTCGTTGAGTTTCTCCAGAAGCGTTA
ATGTCTGGCTTCTGATAAAGCGGGCCATGTTAAGGGCGGTTTTTTCCTGTTTGGTCACTGATGCCTCCGT
GTAAGGGGGATTTCTGTTCATGGGGGTAATGATACCGATGAAACGAGAGAGGATGCTCACGATACGGGTT
ACTGATGATGAACATGCCCGGTTACTGGAACGTTGTGAGGGTAAACAACTGGCGGTATGGATGCGGCGGG
ACCAGAGAAAAATCACTCAGGGTCAATGCCAGCGCTTCGTTAATACAGATGTAGGTGTTCCACAGGGTAG
CCAGCAGCATCCTGCGATGCAGATCCGGAACATAATGGTGCAGGGCGCTGACTTCCGCGTTTCCAGACTT
TACGAAACACGGAAACCGAAGACCATTCATGTTGTTGCTCAGGTCGCAGACGTTTTGCAGCAGCAGTCGC
TTCACGTTCGCTCGCGTATCGGTGATTCATTCTGCTAACCAGTAAGGCAACCCCGCCAGCCTAGCCGGGT
CCTCAACGACAGGAGCACGATCATGCGCACCCGTGGGGCCGCCATGCCGGCGATAATGGCCTGCTTCTCG
CCGAAACGTTTGGTGGCGGGACCAGTGACGAAGGCTTGAGCGAGGGCGTGCAAGATTCCGAATACCGCAA
GCGACAGGCCGATCATCGTCGCGCTCCAGCGAAAGCGGTCCTCGCCGAAAATGACCCAGAGCGCTGCCGG
CACCTGTCCTACGAGTTGCATGATAAAGAAGACAGTCATAAGTGCGGCGACGATAGTCATGTCCCGCGCC
CACCGGAAGGAGCTGACTGGGTTGAAGGCTCTCAAGGGCATCGGTCGAGATCCCGGTGCCTAATGAGTGA
GCTAACTTACATTAATTGCGTTGCGCTCACTGCCCGCTTTCCAGTCGGGAAACCTGTCGTGCCAGCTGCA
TTAATGAATCGGCCAACGCGCGGGGAGAGGCGGTTTGCGTATTGGGCGCCAGGGTGGTTTTTCTTTTCAC
CAGTGAGACGGGCAACAGCTGATTGCCCTTCACCGCCTGGCCCTGAGAGAGTTGCAGCAAGCGGTCCACG
CTGGTTTGCCCCAGCAGGCGAAAATCCTGTTTGATGGTGGTTAACGGCGGGATATAACATGAGCTGTCTT
CGGTATCGTCGTATCCCACTACCGAGATATCCGCACCAACGCGCAGCCCGGACTCGGTAATGGCGCGCAT
TGCGCCCAGCGCCATCTGATCGTTGGCAACCAGCATCGCAGTGGGAACGATGCCCTCATTCAGCATTTGC
ATGGTTTGTTGAAAACCGGACATGGCACTCCAGTCGCCTTCCCGTTCCGCTATCGGCTGAATTTGATTGC
GAGTGAGATATTTATGCCAGCCAGCCAGACGCAGACGCGCCGAGACAGAACTTAATGGGCCCGCTAACAG
CGCGATTTGCTGGTGACCCAATGCGACCAGATGCTCCACGCCCAGTCGCGTACCGTCTTCATGGGAGAAA
ATAATACTGTTGATGGGTGTCTGGTCAGAGACATCAAGAAATAACGCCGGAACATTAGTGCAGGCAGCTT
CCACAGCAATGGCATCCTGGTCATCCAGCTGATAGTTAATGATCAGCCCACTGACGCGTTGCGCGAGAAG
ATTGTGCACCGCCGCTTTACAGGCTTCGACGCCGCTTCGTTCTACCATCGACACCACCACGCTGGCACCC
AGTTGATCGGCGCGAGATTTAATCGCCGCGACAATTTGCGACGGCGCGTGCAGGGCCAGACTGGAGGTGG
CAACGCCAATCAGCAACGACTGTTTGCCCGCCAGTTGTTGTGCCACGCGGTTGGGAATGTAATTCAGCTC
CGCCATCGCCGCTTCCACTTTTTCCCGCGTTTTCGCAGAAACGTGGCTGGCCTGGTTCACCACGCGGGAA
ACGGTCTGATAAGAGACACCGGCATACTCTGCGACATCGTATAACGTTACTGGTTTCACATTCACCACCC
TGAATTGACTCTCTTCCGGGCGCTATCATGCCATACCGCGAAAGGTTTTGCGCCATTCGATGGTGTCCGG
GATCTCGACGCTCTCCCTTATGCGACTCCTGCATTAGGAAGCAGCCCAGTAGTAGGTTGAGGCCGTTGAG
CACCGCCGCCGCAAGGAATGGTGCATGCAAGGAGATGGCGCCCAACAGTCCCCCGGCCACGGGGCCTGCC
ACCATACCCACGCCGAAACAAGCGCTCATGAGCCCGAAGTGGCGAGCCCGATCTTCCCCATCGGTGATGT
CGGCGATATAGGCGCCAGCAACCGCACCTGTGGCGCCGGTGATGCCGGCCACGATGCGTCCGGCGTAGAG
GATCGAGATCTCGATCCCGCGAAATTAATACGACTCACTATAGGGGAATTGTGAGCGGATAACAATTCCC
CTCTAGAAATAATTTTGTTTAACTTTAAGAAGGAGATATACATATGCACCATCATCATCATCATTCTTCT
GGTGTAGATCTGGGTACCGAGAACCTGTACTTCCAATCCATGGACGGCGCGGGGGCTGAGGAGGTGCTGG
CACCTCTGAGGCTAGCAGTGCGCCAGCAGGGAGATCTTGTGCGAAAACTCAAAGAAGATAAAGCACCCCA
AGTAGACGTAGACAAAGCAGTGGCTGAGCTCAAAGCCCGCAAGAGGGTTCTGGAAGCAAAGGAGCTGGCG
TTACAGCCCAAAGATGATATTGTAGACCGAGCAAAAATGGAAGATACCCTGAAGAGGAGGTTTTTCTATG
ATCAAGCTTTTGCTATTTATGGAGGTGTTAGTGGTCTGTATGACTTTGGGCCAGTTGGCTGTGCTTTGAA
GAACAATATTATTCAGACCTGGAGGCAGCACTTTATCCAAGAGGAACAGATCCTGGAGATCGATTGCACC
ATGCTCACCCCTGAGCCAGTTTTAAAGACCTCTGGCCATGTAGACAAATTTGCTGACTTCATGGTGAAAG
ACGTAAAAAATGGAGAATGTTTTCGTGCTGACCATCTATTAAAAGCTCATTTACAGAAATTGATGTCTGA
TAAGAAGTGTTCTGTCGAAAAGAAATCAGAAATGGAAAGTGTTTTGGCCCAGCTTGATAACTATGGACAG
CAAGAACTTGCGGATCTTTTTGTGAACTATAATGTAAAATCTCCCATTACTGGAAATGATCTATCCCCTC
CAGTGTCTTTTAACTTAATGTTCAAGACTTTCATTGGGCCTGGAGGAAACATGCCTGGGTACTTGAGACC
AGAAACTGCACAGGGGATTTTCTTGAATTTCAAACGACTTTTGGAGTTCAACCAAGGAAAGTTGCCTTTT
GCTGCTGCCCAGATTGGAAATTCTTTTAGAAATGAGATCTCCCCTCGATCTGGACTGATCAGAGTCAGAG
AATTCACAATGGCAGAAATTGAGCACTTTGTAGATCCCAGTGAGAAAGACCACCCCAAGTTCCAGAATGT
GGCAGACCTTCACCTTTATTTGTATTCAGCAAAAGCCCAGGTCAGCGGACAGTCCGCTCGGAAAATGCGC
CTGGGAGATGCTGTTGAACAGGGTGTGATTAATAACACAGTATTAGGCTATTTCATTGGCCGCATCTACC
TCTACCTCACGAAGGTTGGAATATCTCCAGATAAACTCCGCTTCCGGCAGCACATGGAGAATGAGATGGC
CCATTATGCCTGTGACTGTTGGGATGCAGAATCCAAAACATCCTACGGTTGGATTGAGATTGTTGGATGT
GCTGATCGTTCCTGTTATGACCTCTCCTGTCATGCACGAGCCACCAAAGTCCCACTTGTAGCTGAGAAAC
CTCTGAAAGAACCCAAAACAGTCAATGTTGTTCAGTTTGAACCCAGTAAGGGAGCAATTGGTAAGGCATA
TAAGAAGGATGCAAAACTGGTGATGGAGTATCTTGCCATTTGTGATGAGTGCTACATTACAGAAATGGAG
ATGCTGCTGAATGAGAAAGGGGAATTCACAATTGAAACTGAAGGGAAAACATTTCAGTTAACAAAAGACA
TGATCAATGTGAAGAGATTCCAGAAAACACTATATGTGGAAGAAGTTGTTCCGAATGTAATTGAACCTTC
CTTCGGCCTGGGTAGGATCATGTATACGGTATTTGAACATACATTCCATGTACGAGAAGGAGATGAACAG
AGAACATTCTTCAGTTTCCCTGCTGTAGTTGCTCCATTCAAATGTTCCGTCCTCCCACTGAGCCAAAACC
AGGAGTTCATGCCATTTGTCAAGGAATTATCGGAAGCCCTGACCAGGCATGGAGTATCTCACAAAGTAGA
CGATTCCTCTGGGTCAATCGGAAGGCGCTATGCCAGGACTGATGAGATTGGCGTGGCTTTTGGTGTCACC
ATTGACTTTGACACAGTGAACAAGACCCCCCACACTGCAACTCTGAGGGACCGTGACTCAATGCGGCAGA
TAAGAGCAGAGATCTCTGAGCTGCCCAGCATAGTCCAAGACCTAGCCAATGGCAACATCACATGGGCTGA
TGTGGAGGCCAGGTATCCTCTGTTTGAAGGGCAAGAGACTGGTAAAAAAGAGACAATCGAGGAAAGCAGT
AAAGGTGGATACGGCCTGAATGATATCTTTGAAGCGCAGAAGATTGAATGGCATGAATGATAAGGATCCG
AATTCGAGCTCCGTCGACAAGCTTGCGGCCGCACTCGAGCACCACCACCACCACCACTGAGATCCGGCTG
CTAACAAAGCCCGAAAGGAAGCTGAGTTGGCTGCTGCCACCGCTGAGCAATAACTAGCATAACCCCTTGG
GGCCTCTAAACGGGTCTTGAGGGGTTTTTTGCTGAAAGGAGGAACTATATCCGGATTGGCGAATGGG
[124 nt withheld, positions 5388-5511]
C
[91 nt withheld, positions 5513-5603]
A
[49 nt withheld, positions 5605-5653]
CCTTTGACGTTGGAGTCCACGTTCTTT
[37 nt withheld, positions 5681-5717]
ACCCTATCTCGGTCTATTCTTTTGATTTATAAGGGATTTTGCCGATTTCGGCCTATTGGTTAAAAAATGA
GCTGATTTAACAAAAATTTAACGCGAATTTTAACAAAATATTAACGCTTACAATTTAGGTGGCACTTTTC
GGGGAAATGTGCGCGGAACCCCTATTTGTTTATTTTTCTAAATACATTCAAATATGTATCCGCTCATGAA
TTAATTCTTAGAAAAACTCATCGAGCATCAAATGAAACTGCAATTTATTCATATCAGGATTATCAATACC
ATATTTTTGAAAAAGCCGTTTCTGTAATGAAGGAGAAAACTCACCGAGGCAGTTCCATAGGATGGCAAGA
TCCTGGTATCGGTCTGCGATTCCGACTCGTCCAACATCAATACAACCTATTAATTTCCCCTCGTCAAAAA
TAAGGTTATCAAGTGAGAAATCACCATGAGTGACGACTGAATCCGGTGAGAATGGCAAAAGTTTATGCAT
TTCTTTCCAGACTTGTTCAACAGGCCAGCCATTACGCTCGTCATCAAAATCACTCGCATCAACCAAACCG
TTATTCATTCGTGATTGCGCCTGAGCGAGACGAAATACGCGATCGCTGTTAAAAGGACAATTACAAACAG
GAATCGAATGCAACCGGCGCAGGAACACTGCCAGCGCATCAACAATATTTTCACCTGAATCAGGATATTC
TTCTAATACCTGGAATGCTGTTTTCCCGGGGATCGCAGTGGTGAGTAACCATGCATCATCAGGAGTACGG
ATAAAATGCTTGATGGTCGGAAGAGGCATAAATTCCGTCAGCCAGTTTAGTCTGACCATCTCATCTGTAA
CATCATTGGCAACGCTACCTTTGCCATGTTTCAGAAACAACTCTGGCGCATCGGGCTTCCCATACAATCG
ATAGATTGTCGCACCTGATTGCCCGACATTATCGCGAGCCCATTTATACCCATATAAATCAGCATCCATG
TTGGAATTTAATCGCGGCCTAGAGCAAGACGTTTCCCGTTGAATATGGCTCATAACACCCCTTGTATTAC
TGTTTATGTAAGCAGACAGTTTTATTGTTCATGACCAAAATCCCTTAACGTGAGTTTTCGTTCCACTGAG
CGTCAGACCCCGTAGAAAAGATCAAAGGATCTTCTTGAGATCCTTTTTTTCTGCGCGTAATCTGCTGCTT
GCAAACAAAAAAACCACCGCTACCAGCGGTGGTTTGTTTGCCGGATCAAGAGCTACCAACTCTTTTTCCG
AAGGTAACTGGCTTCAGCAGAGCGCAGATACCAAATACTGTCCTTCTAGTGTAGCCGTAGTTAGGCCACC
ACTTCAAGAACTCTGTAGCACCGCCTACATACCTCGCTCTGCTAATCCTGTTACCAGTGGCTGCTGCCAG
TGGCGATAAGTCGTGTCTTACCGGGTTGGACTCAAGACGATAGTTACCGGATAAGGCGCAGCGGTCGGGC
TGAACGGGGGGTTCGTGCACACAGCCCAGCTTGGAGCGAACGACCTACACCGAACTGAGATACCTACAGC
GTGAGCTATGAGAAAGCGCCACGCTTCCCGAAGGGAGAAAGGCGGACAGGTATCCGGTAAGCGGCAGGGT
CGGAACAGGAGAGCGCACGAGGGAGCTTCCAGGGGGAAACGCCTGGTATCTTTATAGTCCTGTCGGGTTT
CGCCACCTCTGACTTGAGCGTCGATTTTTGTGATGCTCGTCAGGGGGGCGGAGCCTATGGAAA
