>Addgene plasmid #153049 | GARS_pNIC-Bio3 | depositor partial sequence | sequence record 296139 | DNA sequence of target insert without tags, start/stop amino acids M55-E739
ATGGACGGCGCGGGGGCTGAGGAGGTGCTGGCACCTCTGAGGCTAGCAGTGCGCCAGCAGGGAGATCTTG
TGCGAAAACTCAAAGAAGATAAAGCACCCCAAGTAGACGTAGACAAAGCAGTGGCTGAGCTCAAAGCCCG
CAAGAGGGTTCTGGAAGCAAAGGAGCTGGCGTTACAGCCCAAAGATGATATTGTAGACCGAGCAAAAATG
GAAGATACCCTGAAGAGGAGGTTTTTCTATGATCAAGCTTTTGCTATTTATGGAGGTGTTAGTGGTCTGT
ATGACTTTGGGCCAGTTGGCTGTGCTTTGAAGAACAATATTATTCAGACCTGGAGGCAGCACTTTATCCA
AGAGGAACAGATCCTGGAGATCGATTGCACCATGCTCACCCCTGAGCCAGTTTTAAAGACCTCTGGCCAT
GTAGACAAATTTGCTGACTTCATGGTGAAAGACGTAAAAAATGGAGAATGTTTTCGTGCTGACCATCTAT
TAAAAGCTCATTTACAGAAATTGATGTCTGATAAGAAGTGTTCTGTCGAAAAGAAATCAGAAATGGAAAG
TGTTTTGGCCCAGCTTGATAACTATGGACAGCAAGAACTTGCGGATCTTTTTGTGAACTATAATGTAAAA
TCTCCCATTACTGGAAATGATCTATCCCCTCCAGTGTCTTTTAACTTAATGTTCAAGACTTTCATTGGGC
CTGGAGGAAACATGCCTGGGTACTTGAGACCAGAAACTGCACAGGGGATTTTCTTGAATTTCAAACGACT
TTTGGAGTTCAACCAAGGAAAGTTGCCTTTTGCTGCTGCCCAGATTGGAAATTCTTTTAGAAATGAGATC
TCCCCTCGATCTGGACTGATCAGAGTCAGAGAATTCACAATGGCAGAAATTGAGCACTTTGTAGATCCCA
GTGAGAAAGACCACCCCAAGTTCCAGAATGTGGCAGACCTTCACCTTTATTTGTATTCAGCAAAAGCCCA
GGTCAGCGGACAGTCCGCTCGGAAAATGCGCCTGGGAGATGCTGTTGAACAGGGTGTGATTAATAACACA
GTATTAGGCTATTTCATTGGCCGCATCTACCTCTACCTCACGAAGGTTGGAATATCTCCAGATAAACTCC
GCTTCCGGCAGCACATGGAGAATGAGATGGCCCATTATGCCTGTGACTGTTGGGATGCAGAATCCAAAAC
ATCCTACGGTTGGATTGAGATTGTTGGATGTGCTGATCGTTCCTGTTATGACCTCTCCTGTCATGCACGA
GCCACCAAAGTCCCACTTGTAGCTGAGAAACCTCTGAAAGAACCCAAAACAGTCAATGTTGTTCAGTTTG
AACCCAGTAAGGGAGCAATTGGTAAGGCATATAAGAAGGATGCAAAACTGGTGATGGAGTATCTTGCCAT
TTGTGATGAGTGCTACATTACAGAAATGGAGATGCTGCTGAATGAGAAAGGGGAATTCACAATTGAAACT
GAAGGGAAAACATTTCAGTTAACAAAAGACATGATCAATGTGAAGAGATTCCAGAAAACACTATATGTGG
AAGAAGTTGTTCCGAATGTAATTGAACCTTCCTTCGGCCTGGGTAGGATCATGTATACGGTATTTGAACA
TACATTCCATGTACGAGAAGGAGATGAACAGAGAACATTCTTCAGTTTCCCTGCTGTAGTTGCTCCATTC
AAATGTTCCGTCCTCCCACTGAGCCAAAACCAGGAGTTCATGCCATTTGTCAAGGAATTATCGGAAGCCC
TGACCAGGCATGGAGTATCTCACAAAGTAGACGATTCCTCTGGGTCAATCGGAAGGCGCTATGCCAGGAC
TGATGAGATTGGCGTGGCTTTTGGTGTCACCATTGACTTTGACACAGTGAACAAGACCCCCCACACTGCA
ACTCTGAGGGACCGTGACTCAATGCGGCAGATAAGAGCAGAGATCTCTGAGCTGCCCAGCATAGTCCAAG
ACCTAGCCAATGGCAACATCACATGGGCTGATGTGGAGGCCAGGTATCCTCTGTTTGAAGGGCAAGAGAC
TGGTAAAAAAGAGACAATCGAGGAA
